Addgene plasmid #222963: pLV-shFMR1-mCherry
Purpose: Make lentivirus to knock down human FMR1 gene
Depositing lab: Xinyu Zhao. Depositing organization: University of Wisconsin, Madison. Publication: Elevated levels of FMRP-target MAP1B impair human and mouse neuronal development and mouse social behaviors via autophagy pathway. Guo Y, Shen M, Dong Q, Mendez-Albelo NM, Huang SX, Sirois CL, Le J, Li M, Jarzembowski ED, Schoeller KA, Stockton ME, Horner VL, Sousa AMM, Gao Y, Levine JE, Wang D, Chang Q, Zhao X. Nat Commun. 2023 Jun 26;14(1):3801. doi: 10.1038/s41467-023-39337-0. PubMed 37365192.
Backbone
  Vector backbone: pCDH-hUBC-mCherry
  Vector type: Lentiviral
Growth in bacteria
  Bacterial resistance: Ampicillin, 100 μg/mL
  Growth temperature: 37°C
  Growth strain: NEB Stable
  Copy number: High Copy
Gene/Insert
  Gene/Insert name: FMR1 shRNA
  gRNA/shRNA sequence: GCATGTGATGCAACTTACA
  Species: H. sapiens (human)
  Entrez Gene: FMR1 (a.k.a. FMRP, FRAXA, POF, POF1)
  Cloning method: Restriction Enzyme; 5′ cloning site unknown (unknown if destroyed)
Terms and licenses: Academic/Nonprofit Terms; Industry Terms: Not Available to Industry
How to cite: pLV-shFMR1-mCherry was a gift from Xinyu Zhao (Addgene plasmid # 222963 ; http://n2t.net/addgene:222963 ; RRID:Addgene_222963)
