[The description below was written by a language model from this plasmid's Addgene catalogue record and pLannotate feature annotations shown in this document.]
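Description:
pLV-shFMR1-mCherry is a lentiviral transfer plasmid built on the pCDH-hUBC-mCherry backbone and intended for producing lentivirus that knocks down the human FMR1 gene, which encodes FMRP. In bacteria it is maintained through a high-copy ColE1/pUC-type origin and selected with ampicillin via the β-lactamase gene. Small annotated fragments of lacI, lacZα, rop and bom, along with a lac promoter/operator, appear to be cloning-vector remnants rather than functional parts.

The viral genome is driven by an RSV promoter fused to a truncated HIV-1 5' LTR, an arrangement typical of third-generation, Tat-independent vectors. It is followed by the Ψ packaging signal with a partial gag sequence, the Rev response element for nuclear export of the full-length RNA, and the cPPT/CTS that aids nuclear import of the reverse-transcribed genome. Two expression units lie within the vector. A human U6 RNA polymerase III promoter sits upstream of an unannotated gap of about 100 nt, which is the likely position of the FMR1-targeting short hairpin, although the feature table does not annotate the shRNA itself and the cloning sites are recorded as unknown. Downstream, a human ubiquitin C promoter expresses mCherry, followed by WPRE to enhance transcript stability and expression. The cassette ends in a second truncated LTR (labelled as a 5' LTR by the annotation tool but occupying the 3' position), followed by an SV40 poly(A) signal and SV40 origin.

The red reporter lets transduced cells be identified, so FMR1-depleted cells can be tracked. The associated study concerns FMRP targets in human and mouse neuronal development.
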