Features (pLannotate 1.2.2; 25 found; start..end, strand, type, name):
     14..254     +  promoter       U6 promoter: RNA polymerase III promoter for human U6 snRNA
    364..762     +  promoter       UbC promoter: human ubiquitin C promoter
    771..1481    +  CDS            mCherry: monomeric derivative of DsRed fluorescent protein (Shaner et al., 2004) mammalian codon-optimized
   1486..2074    +  misc_feature   WPRE: woodchuck hepatitis virus posttranscriptional regulatory element
   2069..2176    +  CDS            nef (fragment): NEF_SIVS4 - Experimental evidence at protein level: Swiss-Prot protein existence level 1. Interferes with TCR signaling from the cell membrane. Interacts with CD247/TCRZ (TCR zeta chain) and exert potent down- regulation of cell surface TCR/CD3 complexes. From Simian immunodeficiency virus (isolate F236/smH4) (SIV-sm) (Simian immunodeficiency virus sooty mangabey monkey).
   2201..2381    +  LTR            5' LTR (truncated): truncated 5' long terminal repeat (LTR) from HIV-1
   2453..2574    +  polyA_signal   SV40 poly(A) signal: SV40 polyadenylation signal
   2614..2749    +  rep_origin     SV40 ori: SV40 origin of replication
   2806..2822    -  protein_bind   lac operator: The lac repressor binds to the lac operator to inhibit transcription in E. coli. This inhibition can be relieved by adding lactose or isopropyl-β-D-thiogalactopyranoside (IPTG). lac repressor encoded by lacI
   2830..2860    -  promoter       lac promoter: promoter for the E. coli lac operon
   2875..2896    -  protein_bind   CAP binding site: CAP binding activates transcription in the presence of cAMP. E. coli catabolite activator protein
   2909..3001    -  CDS            lacI (fragment): lac repressor; lacI; The lac repressor binds to the lac operator to inhibit transcription in E. coli. This inhibition can be relieved by adding lactose or isopropyl-β-D-thiogalactopyranoside (IPTG).
   3184..3772    -  rep_origin     ori: high-copy-number ColE1/pMB1/pBR322/pUC origin of replication
   3943..4803    -  CDS            AmpR: β-lactamase; bla; confers resistance to ampicillin, carbenicillin, and related antibiotics
   4804..4908    -  promoter       AmpR promoter: bla
   5003..5038    +  CDS            rop (fragment): Rop protein, which maintains plasmids at low copy number; rop
   5140..5239    +  misc_feature   bom (fragment): basis of mobility region from pBR322
   5245..5399    -  CDS            lacZα (fragment): LacZα fragment of β-galactosidase; lacZ fragment
   5413..5639    +  promoter       RSV promoter: Rous sarcoma virus enhancer/promoter
   5640..5820    +  LTR            5' LTR (truncated): truncated 5' long terminal repeat (LTR) from HIV-1
   5867..5992    +  misc_feature   HIV-1 Ψ: packaging signal of human immunodeficiency virus type 1
   5976..6314    +  CDS            HIV-1 gag (fragment): gag protein from human immunodeficiency virus 1; gag
   6485..6718    +  misc_feature   RRE: The Rev response element (RRE) of HIV-1 allows for Rev-dependent mRNA export from the nucleus to the cytoplasm.
   7095..7195    +  CDS            Rev (fragment): human immunodeficiency virus 1 (HIV-1) Rev protein; rev; enhances nuclear export of unspliced and incompletely spliced viral mRNAs
   7214..7330    +  misc_feature   cPPT/CTS: central polypurine tract and central termination sequence of HIV-1
>Addgene plasmid #222963 | pLV-shFMR1-mCherry | addgene full sequence | sequence record 445291 | Addgene NGS Result
TCGATACTAGGAAGAGGGCCTATTTCCCATGATTCCTTCATATTTGCATATACGATACAAGGCTGTTAGA
GAGATAATTAGAATTAATTTGACTGTAAACACAAAGATATTAGTACAAAATACGTGACGTAGAAAGTAAT
AATTTCTTGGGTAGTTTGCAGTTTTAAAATTATGTTTTAAAATGGACTATCATATGCTTACCGTAACTTG
AAAGTATTTCGATTTCTTGGGTTTATATATCTTGTGGAAAGGACGAGGATCCGGCATGTGATGCAACTTA
CATCAAGAGTGTAAGTTGCATCACATGCTTTTTTGGAATTCTCGACCTCGAGCAGGGACAGCAGAGATCC
AGTTTGGACTAGTGGCCTCCGCGCCGGGTTTTGGCGCCTCCCGCGGGCGCCCCCCTCCTCACGGCGAGCG
CTGCCACGTCAGACGAAGGGCGCAGCGAGCGTCCTGATCCTTCCGCCCGGACGCTCAGGACAGCGGCCCG
CTGCTCATAAGACTCGGCCTTAGAACCCCAGTATCAGCAGAAGGACATTTTAGGACGGGACTTGGGTGAC
TCTAGGGCACTGGTTTTCTTTCCAGAGAGCGGAACAGGCGAGGAAAAGTAGTCCCTTCTCGGCGATTCTG
CGGAGGGATCTCCGTGGGGCGGTGAACGCCGATGATTATATAAGGACGCGCCGGGTGTGGCACAGCTAGT
TCCGTCGCAGCCGGGATTTGGGTCGCGGTTCTTGTTTGTGGATCGCTGTGATCGTCACTTGGCGGCCGCC
ATGGTGAGCAAGGGCGAGGAGGATAACATGGCCATCATCAAGGAGTTCATGCGCTTCAAGGTGCACATGG
AGGGCTCCGTGAACGGCCACGAGTTCGAGATCGAGGGCGAGGGCGAGGGCCGCCCCTACGAGGGCACCCA
GACCGCCAAGCTGAAGGTGACCAAGGGTGGCCCCCTGCCCTTCGCCTGGGACATCCTGTCCCCTCAGTTC
ATGTACGGCTCCAAGGCCTACGTGAAGCACCCCGCCGACATCCCCGACTACTTGAAGCTGTCCTTCCCCG
AGGGCTTCAAGTGGGAGCGCGTGATGAACTTCGAGGACGGCGGCGTGGTGACCGTGACCCAGGACTCCTC
CCTGCAGGACGGCGAGTTCATCTACAAGGTGAAGCTGCGCGGCACCAACTTCCCCTCCGACGGCCCCGTA
ATGCAGAAGAAGACCATGGGCTGGGAGGCCTCCTCCGAGCGGATGTACCCCGAGGACGGCGCCCTGAAGG
GCGAGATCAAGCAGAGGCTGAAGCTGAAGGACGGCGGCCACTACGACGCTGAGGTCAAGACCACCTACAA
GGCCAAGAAGCCCGTGCAGCTGCCCGGCGCCTACAACGTCAACATCAAGTTGGACATCACCTCCCACAAC
GAGGACTACACCATCGTGGAACAGTACGAACGCGCCGAGGGCCGCCACTCCACCGGCGGCATGGACGAGC
TGTACAAGTAGCGACAATCAACCTCTGGATTACAAAATTTGTGAAAGATTGACTGGTATTCTTAACTATG
TTGCTCCTTTTACGCTATGTGGATACGCTGCTTTAATGCCTTTGTATCATGCTATTGCTTCCCGTATGGC
TTTCATTTTCTCCTCCTTGTATAAATCCTGGTTGCTGTCTCTTTATGAGGAGTTGTGGCCCGTTGTCAGG
CAACGTGGCGTGGTGTGCACTGTGTTTGCTGACGCAACCCCCACTGGTTGGGGCATTGCCACCACCTGTC
AGCTCCTTTCCGGGACTTTCGCTTTCCCCCTCCCTATTGCCACGGCGGAACTCATCGCCGCCTGCCTTGC
CCGCTGCTGGACAGGGGCTCGGCTGTTGGGCACTGACAATTCCGTGGTGTTGTCGGGGAAATCATCGTCC
TTTCCTTGGCTGCTCGCCTGTGTTGCCACCTGGATTCTGCGCGGGACGTCCTTCTGCTACGTCCCTTCGG
CCCTCAATCCAGCGGACCTTCCTTCCCGCGGCCTGCTGCCGGCTCTGCGGCCTCTTCCGCGTCTTCGCCT
TCGCCCTCAGACGAGTCGGATCTCCCTTTGGGCCGCCTCCCCGCCTGGTACCTTTAAGACCAATGACTTA
CAAGGCAGCTGTAGATCTTAGCCACTTTTTAAAAGAAAAGGGGGGACTGGAAGGGCTAATTCACTCCCAA
CGAAGATAAGATCTGCTTTTTGCTTGTACTGGGTCTCTCTGGTTAGACCAGATCTGAGCCTGGGAGCTCT
CTGGCTAACTAGGGAACCCACTGCTTAAGCCTCAATAAAGCTTGCCTTGAGTGCTTCAAGTAGTGTGTGC
CCGTCTGTTGTGTGACTCTGGTAACTAGAGATCCCTCAGACCCTTTTAGTCAGTGTGGAAAATCTCTAGC
AGTAGTAGTTCATGTCATCTTATTATTCAGTATTTATAACTTGCAAAGAAATGAATATCAGAGAGTGAGA
GGAACTTGTTTATTGCAGCTTATAATGGTTACAAATAAAGCAATAGCATCACAAATTTCACAAATAAAGC
ATTTTTTTCACTGCATTCTAGTTGTGGTTTGTCCAAACTCATCAATGTATCTTATCATGTCTGGCTCTAG
CTATCCCGCCCCTAACTCCGCCCATCCCGCCCCTAACTCCGCCCAGTTCCGCCCATTCTCCGCCCCATGG
CTGACTAATTTTTTTTATTTATGCAGAGGCCGAGGCCGCCTCGGCCTCTGAGCTATTCCAGAAGTAGTGA
GGAGGCTTTTTTGGAGGCCTAGACTTTTGCAGAGACCAAATTCGTAATCATGTCATAGCTGTTTCCTGTG
TGAAATTGTTATCCGCTCACAATTCCACACAACATACGAGCCGGAAGCATAAAGTGTAAAGCCTGGGGTG
CCTAATGAGTGAGCTAACTCACATTAATTGCGTTGCGCTCACTGCCCGCTTTCCAGTCGGGAAACCTGTC
GTGCCAGCTGCATTAATGAATCGGCCAACGCGCGGGGAGAGGCGGTTTGCGTATTGGGCGCTCTTCCGCT
TCCTCGCTCACTGACTCGCTGCGCTCGGTCGTTCGGCTGCGGCGAGCGGTATCAGCTCACTCAAAGGCGG
TAATACGGTTATCCACAGAATCAGGGGATAACGCAGGAAAGAACATGTGAGCAAAAGGCCAGCAAAAGGC
CAGGAACCGTAAAAAGGCCGCGTTGCTGGCGTTTTTCCATAGGCTCCGCCCCCCTGACGAGCATCACAAA
AATCGACGCTCAAGTCAGAGGTGGCGAAACCCGACAGGACTATAAAGATACCAGGCGTTTCCCCCTGGAA
GCTCCCTCGTGCGCTCTCCTGTTCCGACCCTGCCGCTTACCGGATACCTGTCCGCCTTTCTCCCTTCGGG
AAGCGTGGCGCTTTCTCATAGCTCACGCTGTAGGTATCTCAGTTCGGTGTAGGTCGTTCGCTCCAAGCTG
GGCTGTGTGCACGAACCCCCCGTTCAGCCCGACCGCTGCGCCTTATCCGGTAACTATCGTCTTGAGTCCA
ACCCGGTAAGACACGACTTATCGCCACTGGCAGCAGCCACTGGTAACAGGATTAGCAGAGCGAGGTATGT
AGGCGGTGCTACAGAGTTCTTGAAGTGGTGGCCTAACTACGGCTACACTAGAAGAACAGTATTTGGTATC
TGCGCTCTGCTGAAGCCAGTTACCTTCGGAAAAAGAGTTGGTAGCTCTTGATCCGGCAAACAAACCACCG
CTGGTAGCGGTGGTTTTTTTGTTTGCAAGCAGCAGATTACGCGCAGAAAAAAAGGATCTCAAGAAGATCC
TTTGATCTTTTCTACGGGGTCTGACGCTCAGTGGAACGAAAACTCACGTTAAGGGATTTTGGTCATGAGA
TTATCAAAAAGGATCTTCACCTAGATCCTTTTAAATTAAAAATGAAGTTTTAAATCAATCTAAAGTATAT
ATGAGTAAACTTGGTCTGACAGTTACCAATGCTTAATCAGTGAGGCACCTATCTCAGCGATCTGTCTATT
TCGTTCATCCATAGTTGCCTGACTCCCCGTCGTGTAGATAACTACGATACGGGAGGGCTTACCATCTGGC
CCCAGTGCTGCAATGATACCGCGAGACCCACGCTCACCGGCTCCAGATTTATCAGCAATAAACCAGCCAG
CCGGAAGGGCCGAGCGCAGAAGTGGTCCTGCAACTTTATCCGCCTCCATCCAGTCTATTAATTGTTGCCG
GGAAGCTAGAGTAAGTAGTTCGCCAGTTAATAGTTTGCGCAACGTTGTTGCCATTGCTACAGGCATCGTG
GTGTCACGCTCGTCGTTTGGTATGGCTTCATTCAGCTCCGGTTCCCAACGATCAAGGCGAGTTACATGAT
CCCCCATGTTGTGCAAAAAAGCGGTTAGCTCCTTCGGTCCTCCGATCGTTGTCAGAAGTAAGTTGGCCGC
AGTGTTATCACTCATGGTTATGGCAGCACTGCATAATTCTCTTACTGTCATGCCATCCGTAAGATGCTTT
TCTGTGACTGGTGAGTACTCAACCAAGTCATTCTGAGAATAGTGTATGCGGCGACCGAGTTGCTCTTGCC
CGGCGTCAATACGGGATAATACCGCGCCACATAGCAGAACTTTAAAAGTGCTCATCATTGGAAAACGTTC
TTCGGGGCGAAAACTCTCAAGGATCTTACCGCTGTTGAGATCCAGTTCGATGTAACCCACTCGTGCACCC
AACTGATCTTCAGCATCTTTTACTTTCACCAGCGTTTCTGGGTGAGCAAAAACAGGAAGGCAAAATGCCG
CAAAAAAGGGAATAAGGGCGACACGGAAATGTTGAATACTCATACTCTTCCTTTTTCAATATTATTGAAG
CATTTATCAGGGTTATTGTCTCATGAGCGGATACATATTTGAATGTATTTAGAAAAATAAACAAATAGGG
GTTCCGCGCACATTTCCCCGAAAAGTGCCACCTGACGTCTAAGAAACCATTATTATCATGACATTAACCT
ATAAAAATAGGCGTATCACGAGGCCCTTTCGTCTCGCGCGTTTCGGTGATGACGGTGAAAACCTCTGACA
CATGCAGCTCCCGGAGACGGTCACAGCTTGTCTGTAAGCGGATGCCGGGAGCAGACAAGCCCGTCAGGGC
GCGTCAGCGGGTGTTGGCGGGTGTCGGGGCTGGCTTAACTATGCGGCATCAGAGCAGATTGTACTGAGAG
TGCACCATATGCGGTGTGAAATACCGCACAGATGCGTAAGGAGAAAATACCGCATCAGGCGCCATTCGCC
ATTCAGGCTGCGCAACTGTTGGGAAGGGCGATCGGTGCGGGCCTCTTCGCTATTACGCCAGCTGGCGAAA
GGGGGATGTGCTGCAAGGCGATTAAGTTGGGTAACGCCAGGGTTTTCCCAGTCACGACGTTGTAAAACGA
CGGCCAGTGCCAAGCTGACGCGTGTAGTCTTATGCAATACTCTTGTAGTCTTGCAACATGGTAACGATGA
GTTAGCAACATGCCTTACAAGGAGAGAAAAAGCACCGTGCATGCCGATTGGTGGAAGTAAGGTGGTACGA
TCGTGCCTTATTAGGAAGGCAACAGACGGGTCTGACATGGATTGGACGAACCACTGAATTGCCGCATTGC
AGAGATATTGTATTTAAGTGCCTAGCTCGATACATAAACGGGTCTCTCTGGTTAGACCAGATCTGAGCCT
GGGAGCTCTCTGGCTAACTAGGGAACCCACTGCTTAAGCCTCAATAAAGCTTGCCTTGAGTGCTTCAAGT
AGTGTGTGCCCGTCTGTTGTGTGACTCTGGTAACTAGAGATCCCTCAGACCCTTTTAGTCAGTGTGGAAA
ATCTCTAGCAGTGGCGCCCGAACAGGGACTTGAAAGCGAAAGGGAAACCAGAGGAGCTCTCTCGACGCAG
GACTCGGCTTGCTGAAGCGCGCACGGCAAGAGGCGAGGGGCGGCGACTGGTGAGTACGCCAAAAATTTTG
ACTAGCGGAGGCTAGAAGGAGAGAGATGGGTGCGAGAGCGTCAGTATTAAGCGGGGGAGAATTAGATCGC
GATGGGAAAAAATTCGGTTAAGGCCAGGGGGAAAGAAAAAATATAAATTAAAACATATAGTATGGGCAAG
CAGGGAGCTAGAACGATTCGCAGTTAATCCTGGCCTGTTAGAAACATCAGAAGGCTGTAGACAAATACTG
GGACAGCTACAACCATCCCTTCAGACAGGATCAGAAGAACTTAGATCATTATATAATACAGTAGCAACCC
TCTATTGTGTGCATCAAAGGATAGAGATAAAAGACACCAAGGAAGCTTTAGACAAGATAGAGGAAGAGCA
AAACAAAAGTAAGACCACCGCACAGCAAGCGGCCACTGATCTTCAGACCTGGAGGAGGAGATATGAGGGA
CAATTGGAGAAGTGAATTATATAAATATAAAGTAGTAAAAATTGAACCATTAGGAGTAGCACCCACCAAG
GCAAAGAGAAGAGTGGTGCAGAGAGAAAAAAGAGCAGTGGGAATAGGAGCTTTGTTCCTTGGGTTCTTGG
GAGCAGCAGGAAGCACTATGGGCGCAGCGTCAATGACGCTGACGGTACAGGCCAGACAATTATTGTCTGG
TATAGTGCAGCAGCAGAACAATTTGCTGAGGGCTATTGAGGCGCAACAGCATCTGTTGCAACTCACAGTC
TGGGGCATCAAGCAGCTCCAGGCAAGAATCCTGGCTGTGGAAAGATACCTAAAGGATCAACAGCTCCTGG
GGATTTGGGGTTGCTCTGGAAAACTCATTTGCACCACTGCTGTGCCTTGGAATGCTAGTTGGAGTAATAA
ATCTCTGGAACAGATTTGGAATCACACGACCTGGATGGAGTGGGACAGAGAAATTAACAATTACACAAGC
TTAATACACTCCTTAATTGAAGAATCGCAAAACCAGCAAGAAAAGAATGAACAAGAATTATTGGAATTAG
ATAAATGGGCAAGTTTGTGGAATTGGTTTAACATAACAAATTGGCTGTGGTATATAAAATTATTCATAAT
GATAGTAGGAGGCTTGGTAGGTTTAAGAATAGTTTTTGCTGTACTTTCTATAGTGAATAGAGTTAGGCAG
GGATATTCACCATTATCGTTTCAGACCCACCTCCCAACCCCGAGGGGACCCGACAGGCCCGAAGGAATAG
AAGAAGAAGGTGGAGAGAGAGACAGAGACAGATCCATTCGATTAGTGAACGGATCTCGACGGTATCGGTT
AACTTTTAAAAGAAAAGGGGGGATTGGGGGGTACAGTGCAGGGGAAAGAATAGTAGACATAATAGCAACA
GACATACAAACTAAAGAATTACAAAAACAAATTAAAAAATTCAAAATTTTA
